>Addgene plasmid #119164 | pAAV-HyPer-DAAO-NES | addgene full sequence | sequence record 232464 | Addgene NGS Result
CCTGCAGGCAGCTGCGCGCTCGCTCGCTCACTGAGGCCGCCCGGGCGTCGGGCGACCTTTGGTCGCCCGG
CCTCAGTGAGCGAGCGAGCGCGCAGAGAGGGAGTGGCCAACTCCATCACTAGGGGTTCCTGCGGCCGCAC
GCGTCTAGTTATTAATAGTAATCAATTACGGGGTCATTAGTTCATAGCCCATATATGGAGTTCCGCGTTA
CATAACTTACGGTAAATGGCCCGCCTGGCTGACCGCCCAACGACCCCCGCCCATTGACGTCAATAATGAC
GTATGTTCCCATAGTAACGCCAATAGGGACTTTCCATTGACGTCAATGGGTGGAGTATTTACGGTAAACT
GCCCACTTGGCAGTACATCAAGTGTATCATATGCCAAGTACGCCCCCTATTGACGTCAATGACGGTAAAT
GGCCCGCCTGGCATTATGCCCAGTACATGACCTTATGGGACTTTCCTACTTGGCAGTACATCTACGTATT
AGTCATCGCTATTACCATGGTGATGCGGTTTTGGCAGTACATCAATGGGCGTGGATAGCGGTTTGACTCA
CGGGGATTTCCAAGTCTCCACCCCATTGACGTCAATGGGAGTTTGTTTTGGCACCAAAATCAACGGGACT
TTCCAAAATGTCGTAACAACTCCGCCCCATTGACGCAAATGGGCGGTAGGCGTGTACGGTGGGAGGTCTA
TATAAGCAGAGCTCGTTTAGTGAACCGTCAGATCGCCTGGAGACGCCATCCACGCTGTTTTGACCTCCAT
AGAAGACACCGGGACCGATCCAGCCTCCGCGGATTCGAATCCCGGCCGGGAACGGTGCATTGGAACGCGG
ATTCCCCGTGCCAAGAGTGACGTAAGTACCGCCTATAGAGTCTATAGGCCCACAAAAAATGCTTTCTTCT
TTTAATATACTTTTTTGTTTATCTTATTTCTAATACTTTCCCTAATCTCTTTCTTTCAGGGCAATAATGA
TACAATGTATCATGCCTCTTTGCACCATTCTAAAGAATAACAGTGATAATTTCTGGGTTAAGGCAATAGC
AATATTTCTGCATATAAATATTTCTGCATATAAATTGTAACTGATGTAAGAGGTTTCATATTGCTAATAG
CAGCTACAATCCAGCTACCATTCTGCTTTTATTTTATGGTTGGGATAAGGCTGGATTATTCTGAGTCCAA
GCTAGGCCCTTTTGCTAATCATGTTCATACCTCTTATCTTCCTCCCACAGCTCCTGGGCAACGTGCTGGT
CTGTGTGCTGGCCCATCACTTTGGCAAAGAATTGGGATTCGAACATCGATTGAATTCGCCACCATGGAGA
TGGCAAGCCAGCAGGGCGAGACGATGTCCGGACCGCTGCACATTGGTTTGATTCCCACAGTTGGACCGTA
CCTGCTACCGCATATTATCCCTATGCTGCACCAGACCTTTCCAAAGCTGGAAATGTATCTGCATGAAGCA
CAGACCCACCAGTTACTGGCGCAACTGGACAGCGGCAAACTCGATTGCGTGATCCTCGCGCTGGTGAAAG
AGAGCGAAGCATTCATTGAAGTGCCGTTGTTTGATGAGCCAATGTTGCTGGCTATCTATGAAGATCACCC
GTGGGCGAACCGCGAATGCGTACCGATGGCCGATCTGGCAGGGGAAAAACTGCTGATGCTGGAAGATGGT
CACTGTTTGCGCGATCAGGCAATGTCCGCCGGCTACAACAGCGACAACGTCTATATCATGGCCGACAAGC
AGAAGAACGGCATCAAGGCCAACTTCAAGATCCGCCACAACGTCGAGGACGGCAGCGTGCAGCTCGCCGA
CCACTACCAGCAGAACACCCCCATCGGCGACGGCCCCGTGCTGCTGCCCGACAACCACTACCTGAGCTTC
CAGTCCGTCCTGAGCAAAGACCCCAACGAGAAGCGCGATCACATGGTCCTGCTGGAGTTCGTGACCGCCG
CCGGGATCACTCTCGGCATGGACGAGCTGTACAACGTGGATGGCGGTAGCGGTGGCACCGGCAGCAAGGG
CGAGGAGCTGTTCACCGGGGTGGTGCCCATCCTGGTCGAGCTGGACGGCGACGTAAACGGCCACAAGTTC
AGCGTGTCCGGCGAGGGCGAGGGCGATGCCACCTACGGCAAGCTGACCCTGAAGCTGATCTGCACCACCG
GCAAGCTGCCCGTGCCCTGGCCCACCCTCGTGACCACCCTCGGCTACGGCCTGAAGTGCTTCGCCCGCTA
CCCCGACCACATGAAGCAGCACGACTTCTTCAAGTCCGCCATGCCCGAAGGCTACGTCCAGGAGCGCACC
ATCTTCTTCAAGGACGACGGCAACTACAAGACCCGCGCCGAGGTGAAGTTCGAGGGCGACACCCTGGTGA
ACCGCATCGAGCTGAAGGGCATCGGCTTCAAGGAGGACGGCAACATCCTGGGGCACAAGCTGGAGTACAA
CGGCACCGGTTTCTGTTTTGAAGCCGGGGCGGATGAAGATACACACTTCCGCGCGACCAGCCTGGAAACT
CTGCGCAACATGGTGGCGGCAGGTAGCGGGATCACTTTACTGCCAGCGCTGGCTGTGCCGCCGGAGCGCA
AACGCGATGGGGTTGTTTATCTGCCGTGCATTAAGCCGGAACCACGCCGCACTATTGGCCTGGTTTATCG
TCCTGGCTCACCGCTGCGCAGCCGCTATGAGCAGCTGGCAGAGGCCATCCGCGCAAGAATGGATGGCCAT
TTCGATAAAGTTTTAAAACAGGCGGTTGGTGGTAGTGGT
[1092 nt withheld, positions 2770-3861]
AGCCTGCCCCCCCTGGAGCGGCTGACCCTGTAAGCTTGCCTCGAGCAGCGCTGCTCGAGAGATCTACGGG
TGGCATCCCTGTGACCCCTCCCCAGTGCCTCTCCTGGCCCTGGAAGTTGCCACTCCAGTGCCCACCAGCC
TTGTCCTAATAAAATTAAGTTGCATCATTTTGTCTGACTAGGTGTCCTTCTATAATATTATGGGGTGGAG
GGGGGTGGTATGGAGCAAGGGGCAAGTTGGGAAGACAACCTGTAGGGCCTGCGGGGTCTATTGGGAACCA
AGCTGGAGTGCAGTGGCACAATCTTGGCTCACTGCAATCTCCGCCTCCTGGGTTCAAGCGATTCTCCTGC
CTCAGCCTCCCGAGTTGTTGGGATTCCAGGCATGCATGACCAGGCTCAGCTAATTTTTGTTTTTTTGGTA
GAGACGGGGTTTCACCATATTGGCCAGGCTGGTCTCCAACTCCTAATCTCAGGTGATCTACCCACCTTGG
CCTCCCAAATTGCTGGGATTACAGGCGTGAACCACTGCTCCCTTCCCTGTCCTTCTGATTTTGTAGGTAA
CCACGTGCGGACCGAGCGGCCGCAGGAACCCCTAGTGATGGAGTTGGCCACTCCCTCTCTGCGCGCTCGC
TCGCTCACTGAGGCCGGGCGACCAAAGGTCGCCCGACGCCCGGGCTTTGCCCGGGCGGCCTCAGTGAGCG
AGCGAGCGCGCAGCTGCCTGCAGGGGCGCCTGATGCGGTATTTTCTCCTTACGCATCTGTGCGGTATTTC
ACACCGCATA
[95 nt withheld, positions 4642-4736]
T
[46 nt withheld, positions 4738-4783]
C
[141 nt withheld, positions 4785-4925]
CCTTTGACGTTGGAGTCCACGTTCTTT
[37 nt withheld, positions 4953-4989]
ACTCTATCTCGGGCTATTCTTTTGATTTATAAGGGATTTTGCCGATTTCGGTCTATTGGTTAAAAAATGA
GCTGATTTAACAAAAATTTAACGCGAATTTTAACAAAATATTAACGTTTACAATTTTATGGTGCACTCTC
AGTACAATCTGCTCTGATGCCGCATAGTTAAGCCAGCCCCGACACCCGCCAACACCCGCTGACGCGCCCT
GACGGGCTTGTCTGCTCCCGGCATCCGCTTACAGACAAGCTGTGACCGTCTCCGGGAGCTGCATGTGTCA
GAGGTTTTCACCGTCATCACCGAAACGCGCGAGACGAAAGGGCCTCGTGATACGCCTATTTTTATAGGTT
AATGTCATGATAATAATGGTTTCTTAGACGTCAGGTGGCACTTTTCGGGGAAATGTGCGCGGAACCCCTA
TTTGTTTATTTTTCTAAATACATTCAAATATGTATCCGCTCATGAGACAATAACCCTGATAAATGCTTCA
ATAATATTGAAAAAGGAAGAGTATGAGTATTCAACATTTCCGTGTCGCCCTTATTCCCTTTTTTGCGGCA
TTTTGCCTTCCTGTTTTTGCTCACCCAGAAACGCTGGTGAAAGTAAAAGATGCTGAAGATCAGTTGGGTG
CACGAGTGGGTTACATCGAACTGGATCTCAACAGCGGTAAGATCCTTGAGAGTTTTCGCCCCGAAGAACG
TTTTCCAATGATGAGCACTTTTAAAGTTCTGCTATGTGGCGCGGTATTATCCCGTATTGACGCCGGGCAA
GAGCAACTCGGTCGCCGCATACACTATTCTCAGAATGACTTGGTTGAGTACTCACCAGTCACAGAAAAGC
ATCTTACGGATGGCATGACAGTAAGAGAATTATGCAGTGCTGCCATAACCATGAGTGATAACACTGCGGC
CAACTTACTTCTGACAACGATCGGAGGACCGAAGGAGCTAACCGCTTTTTTGCACAACATGGGGGATCAT
GTAACTCGCCTTGATCGTTGGGAACCGGAGCTGAATGAAGCCATACCAAACGACGAGCGTGACACCACGA
TGCCTGTAGCAATGGCAACAACGTTGCGCAAACTATTAACTGGCGAACTACTTACTCTAGCTTCCCGGCA
ACAATTAATAGACTGGATGGAGGCGGATAAAGTTGCAGGACCACTTCTGCGCTCGGCCCTTCCGGCTGGC
TGGTTTATTGCTGATAAATCTGGAGCCGGTGAGCGTGGGTCTCGCGGTATCATTGCAGCACTGGGGCCAG
ATGGTAAGCCCTCCCGTATCGTAGTTATCTACACGACGGGGAGTCAGGCAACTATGGATGAACGAAATAG
ACAGATCGCTGAGATAGGTGCCTCACTGATTAAGCATTGGTAACTGTCAGACCAAGTTTACTCATATATA
CTTTAGATTGATTTAAAACTTCATTTTTAATTTAAAAGGATCTAGGTGAAGATCCTTTTTGATAATCTCA
TGACCAAAATCCCTTAACGTGAGTTTTCGTTCCACTGAGCGTCAGACCCCGTAGAAAAGATCAAAGGATC
TTCTTGAGATCCTTTTTTTCTGCGCGTAATCTGCTGCTTGCAAACAAAAAAACCACCGCTACCAGCGGTG
GTTTGTTTGCCGGATCAAGAGCTACCAACTCTTTTTCCGAAGGTAACTGGCTTCAGCAGAGCGCAGATAC
CAAATACTGTTCTTCTAGTGTAGCCGTAGTTAGGCCACCACTTCAAGAACTCTGTAGCACCGCCTACATA
CCTCGCTCTGCTAATCCTGTTACCAGTGGCTGCTGCCAGTGGCGATAAGTCGTGTCTTACCGGGTTGGAC
TCAAGACGATAGTTACCGGATAAGGCGCAGCGGTCGGGCTGAACGGGGGGTTCGTGCACACAGCCCAGCT
TGGAGCGAACGACCTACACCGAACTGAGATACCTACAGCGTGAGCTATGAGAAAGCGCCACGCTTCCCGA
AGGGAGAAAGGCGGACAGGTATCCGGTAAGCGGCAGGGTCGGAACAGGAGAGCGCACGAGGGAGCTTCCA
GGGGGAAACGCCTGGTATCTTTATAGTCCTGTCGGGTTTCGCCACCTCTGACTTGAGCGTCGATTTTTGT
GATGCTCGTCAGGGGGGCGGAGCCTATGGAAAAACGCCAGCAACGCGGCCTTTTTACGGTTCCTGGCCTT
TTGCTGGCCTTTTGCTCACATGT
Features (pLannotate 1.2.2; 18 found; start..end, strand, type, name):
     12..39      +  repeat_region  AAV2 ITR (fragment): inverted terminal repeat of adeno-associated virus serotype 2 inverted
     68..95      +  repeat_region  AAV2 ITR (fragment): inverted terminal repeat of adeno-associated virus serotype 2 inverted
    206..509     +  enhancer       CMV enhancer: human cytomegalovirus immediate early enhancer
    510..713     +  promoter       CMV promoter: human cytomegalovirus (CMV) immediate early promoter
    862..889     +  intron         CMV intron (fragment): modified intron A from human cytomegalovirus (CMV)
    894..1240    +  intron         β-globin intron (fragment): internally truncated intron from human β-globin
   1244..1291    +  CDS            HBB (fragment): HBB_COLGU - Experimental evidence at transcript level: Swiss-Prot protein existence level 2. Involved in oxygen transport from the lung to the various peripheral tissues. From Colobus guereza (Mantled guereza) (Eastern black-and-white colobus monkey).
   1324..2757    +  CDS            HyPer-3: improved fluorescent indicator for intracellular H2O2 (Bilan et al., 2013)
   2770..3864    +  CDS            DAO1 (sequence partly withheld): OXDA_RHOTO - Experimental evidence at protein level: Swiss-Prot protein existence level 1. This enzyme can effectively convert cephalosporin C into 7- beta-(5-carboxy-5-oxopentanamido)-cephalosporinic acid. From Rhodosporidium toruloides (Yeast) (Rhodotorula gracilis).
   3929..4405    +  polyA_signal   hGH poly(A) signal: human growth hormone polyadenylation signal
   4445..4585    +  repeat_region  AAV2 ITR: inverted terminal repeat of adeno-associated virus serotype 2 inverted
   4590..4641    -  misc_feature   bom (fragment): basis of mobility region from pBR322
   4660..5115    +  rep_origin     f1 ori (sequence partly withheld): f1 bacteriophage origin of replication; arrow indicates direction of (+) strand synthesis
   5116..5165    -  misc_feature   bom (fragment): basis of mobility region from pBR322
   5267..5302    -  CDS            rop (fragment): Rop protein, which maintains plasmids at low copy number; rop
   5397..5501    +  promoter       AmpR promoter: bla
   5502..6362    +  CDS            AmpR: β-lactamase; bla; confers resistance to ampicillin, carbenicillin, and related antibiotics
   6533..7121    +  rep_origin     ori: high-copy-number ColE1/pMB1/pBR322/pUC origin of replication
