[The description below was written by a language model from this plasmid's Addgene catalogue record and pLannotate feature annotations shown in this document.]
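Description:
pAAV-HyPer-DAAO-NES is an adeno-associated virus transfer plasmid built on the Stratagene pAAV-MCS backbone, about 7.2 kb in total, for mammalian expression either by direct transfection or after packaging into recombinant AAV. It is maintained in bacteria at high copy through a ColE1/pUC-type origin and selected with ampicillin via the β-lactamase gene; an f1 phage origin is also present. The expression cassette is flanked by AAV2 inverted terminal repeats, which are the cis elements needed for replication and encapsidation of the vector genome. In the sequenced record the downstream ITR is annotated in full, whereas the upstream ITR is detected only as two short fragments. This may reflect the difficulty of sequencing or annotating these repeats, or a partial deletion, and the record does not resolve which.

Between the ITRs, the CMV immediate early enhancer and promoter drive transcription through a truncated human β-globin intron, which generally improves expression, and the transcript ends at the human growth hormone polyadenylation signal. The roughly 2.6 kb insert encodes a single fusion protein. Its first part is the genetically encoded hydrogen peroxide fluorescent sensor HyPer, which the annotation matches to the HyPer-3 variant. This is followed by D-amino acid oxidase from the yeast Rhodotorula gracilis (Rhodosporidium toruloides) and a C-terminal nuclear export signal that keeps the protein out of the nucleus; the NES is listed in the catalogue entry but not separately annotated in the feature table. DAAO generates H2O2 when supplied with D-amino acids, so adding such a substrate triggers controlled peroxide production, and the fused sensor reports it in the same compartment. The associated work used this chemogenetic approach to generate H2O2 in the heart and study the resulting cardiac dysfunction.
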