Addgene plasmid #119164: pAAV-HyPer-DAAO-NES
Purpose: Fusion of hydrogen peroxide fluorescent biosensor HyPer and D-amino acid oxidase; excluded from nucleus. Allows H2O2 production/detection by adding D-amino acids. AAV expression vector; CMV promoter.
Depositing lab: Thomas Michel. Depositing organization: Brigham and Women's Hospital. Publication: Chemogenetic generation of hydrogen peroxide in the heart induces severe cardiac dysfunction. Steinhorn B, Sorrentino A, Badole S, Bogdanova Y, Belousov V, Michel T. Nat Commun. 2018 Oct 2;9(1):4044. doi: 10.1038/s41467-018-06533-2. PubMed 30279532.
Backbone
  Vector backbone: pAAV-MCS
  Backbone manufacturer: Stratagene
  Backbone size w/o insert (bp): 4600
  Total vector size (bp): 7200
  Vector type: Mammalian Expression, AAV
Growth in bacteria
  Bacterial resistance: Ampicillin, 100 μg/mL
  Growth temperature: 37°C
  Growth strain: NEB Stable
  Copy number: High Copy
Gene/Insert
  Gene/Insert name: HyPer-DAAO-NES (alt name: D-amino Acid Oxidase)
  Species: R. gracilis
  Insert size (bp): 2571
  Promoter: CMV
  Tag / fusion protein: NES (C terminal on insert)
  Cloning method: Gibson Cloning
  Sequencing primers: 5′ ACTTTGGCAAAGAATTGGGATTCGAAC; 3′ GTCACAGGGATGCCACCCG
Resource information
  A portion of this plasmid was derived from a plasmid made by: DAAO component of fusion protein received from Vsevolod Belousov, who's lab originally cloned DAAO.
Terms and licenses: Academic/Nonprofit Terms; Industry Terms: Not Available to Industry
How to cite: pAAV-HyPer-DAAO-NES was a gift from Thomas Michel (Addgene plasmid # 119164 ; http://n2t.net/addgene:119164 ; RRID:Addgene_119164)
